>Addgene plasmid #17734 | pENTR11 mSTIM2 myc | addgene partial sequence | sequence record 23665 | 17734 with pENTR-F
TGGGCNAATATGATTTTATTTTGACTGATAGTGACCTGTTCGTTGCAACAAATTGATAAGCAATGCTTTT
TTATAATGCCAACTTTGTACAAAAAAGCAGGCTTCGAAGGAGATAGAACCAATTCTCTAAGGAAATACTT
AACCATGGTCGACGGAACCAATGAACGCGGCGGCGAGCCGAGCTTCGCGGGCCGCCGGTGAAGGGAGCGG
GTCAGCACCCGGCGGGAGTCCGCTTCCGAGGCGGCCGGGCCCCGGGCAGCTGGCGGTGAGCGAGTGGCCG
GCGGCTCCTGTGAGCGCTCCTCCCGCCGTGGCACCGGGCCGGGCCTCGGGCCGCCCTCTCCGGCGGCGCT
GGGCAGCAATGCTGCTCTTCGGGTTGTTGGTGGCCGGCGTGGCGGACGGATGCGATCTGGTGCCCCGGCA
CCTCCGCGGGCGGCGCGCGTCGGGATCGGCCGGAGCGGCGGCGTCTCCTTCGGCTGCGGCTGCGGGCGAG
CGCCAGGCGCTGCTGACAGATCCCTGTATGTCGCTGAGTCCACCTTGCTTCACTGAAGAAGACAGGTTTA
GCTTGGAAGCACTTCAGACAATACACAAACAGATGGACGACGACAAGGACGGCGGGATCGAAGTGGACGA
GAGTGATGAGTTTATCAGAGAAGATATGAAATATAAAGATGCTACGAATAAACATAGTCACCTGCACAGA
GAAGATAAGCACATAACTGTTGAGGATTTGTGGAAACAGTGGAAAACATCAGAAGTTCACAATTGGACAC
TTGAGGATACCCTGCAGTGGTTAATAGAATTTGTTGAACTGCCACAATATGAGAAGAATTTTAGGGATAA
TAATGTGAAGGGAACAACACTCCCCAGGATAGCAGTTCATGAAACTTCATTTATGATTTCCCAGTTGAAA
ATCAGCGACCGAAAGTCACAGACAGAA
