[The description below was written by a language model from this plasmid's Addgene catalogue record.]
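Description:
pENTR11 mSTIM2 myc is a Gateway entry-type plasmid built on a modified pENTR11 backbone of about 2.2 kb (excluding the insert) and carrying the mouse Stim2 coding sequence. It is catalogued as a bacterial expression vector, maintained at high copy number in E. coli, and selected with kanamycin. The record includes no feature table, so the origin of replication, the nature of the backbone modification, and any promoter upstream of the insert are not stated. pENTR11-family vectors normally flank the cloning region with attL recombination sites, which allow the insert to be moved by LR recombination into destination vectors that supply their own promoters. The presence of these sites here is inferred from the backbone name and is not documented in the record.

The insert encodes STIM2, an endoplasmic reticulum calcium sensor. It was cloned by restriction enzyme digestion between SalI at the 5′ end and NotI at the 3′ end, and both sites remain intact. A Myc epitope tag supplied by the backbone is fused to the C terminus of the protein, so the tagged product can be detected or immunoprecipitated with anti-Myc antibodies once it is expressed.

The associated publication examines the roles of STIM1 and STIM2 in T cell activation and tolerance. The plasmid most plausibly serves as a shuttle or source clone for generating Myc-tagged mouse STIM2 expression constructs for studies of calcium signalling in such cells, although the record does not name the downstream vectors or specific applications.
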