Addgene plasmid #17734: pENTR11 mSTIM2 myc
Depositing lab: Anjana Rao. Depositing organization: Boston Children's Hospital. Publication: Dual functions for the endoplasmic reticulum calcium sensors STIM1 and STIM2 in T cell activation and tolerance. Oh-Hora M, Yamashita M, Hogan PG, Sharma S, Lamperti E, Chung W, Prakriya M, Feske S, Rao A. Nat Immunol. 2008 Apr . 9(4):432-43. 10.1038/ni1574 PubMed 18327260.
Backbone
  Vector backbone: Modified pENTR11
  Backbone size w/o insert (bp): 2200
  Vector type: Bacterial Expression
Growth in bacteria
  Bacterial resistance: Kanamycin, 50 μg/mL
  Growth temperature: 37°C
  Growth strain: DH5alpha
  Copy number: High Copy
Gene/Insert
  Gene/Insert name: STIM2
  Species: M. musculus (mouse)
  Entrez Gene: Stim2
  Tag / fusion protein: Myc (C terminal on backbone)
  Cloning method: Restriction Enzyme; 5′ cloning site SalI (not destroyed); 3′ cloning site NotI (not destroyed)
  Sequencing primers: 5′ pENTR-F
Terms and licenses: Academic/Nonprofit Terms; Industry Terms: Not Available to Industry
How to cite: pENTR11 mSTIM2 myc was a gift from Anjana Rao (Addgene plasmid # 17734 ; http://n2t.net/addgene:17734 ; RRID:Addgene_17734)
